>Addgene plasmid #130269 | G31, Cdc20-AID tagging | addgene full sequence | sequence record 255827 | Addgene NGS Result
AGCACTAAGCTGGTGTCCATATTCGCCAAATATTCTAGCCTCTGGAGGCGGACAAACAGATAAACACATC
CATTTTTGGAACAGTATCACAGGTGCACGAGTTGGCTCAATCAATACCGGATCCCAGGTGAGCTCTTTAC
ATTGGGGCCAAAGTCATACGTCAACCAATGGTGGTATGATGAATAAAGAGATTGTTGCCACAGGAGGTAA
TCCAGAGAATGCAATCTCTGTTTATAATTATGAAACAAAATTCAAAGTTGCAGAAGTAGTTCATGCTCAT
GAAGCAAGAATATGCTGTTCTCAATTGTCCCCTGACGGAACCACATTGGCCACAGTGGGAGGAGATGAAA
ACTTAAAATTTTATAAGATATTTGATCCAAGATGTACAGGAAGATCGAGAGAAGACGGATTGATGGATGG
TATGCTAGGACTTATTGGCAAGGAAGGTTGTCGAACAAATGATAAGGAGAATCGTTCCAAAAATTCGAGT
GAGATTCATACAAGGAGGCCCTCTAGTACCAGCCAATATTTGATCAGGGTCGACGGTGCAGGCGCCGGGG
CTGGTGCTGGGGCAGGTACCCCTAAAGATCCAGCCAAACCTCCGGCCAAGGCACAAGTTGTGGGATGGCC
ACCGGTGAGATCATACCGGAAGAACGTGATGGTTTCCTGCCAAAAATCAAGCGGTGGCCCGGAGGCGGCG
GCGTTCGTGAAGGTATCACCCGGGTAACTCGAGTAAGCTTGGTACCGCGGCTAGCTAAGATCCGCTCTAA
CCGAAAAGGAAGGAGTTAGACAACCTGAAGTCTAGGTCCCTATTTATTTTTTTATAGTTATGTTAGTATT
AAGAACGTTATTTATATTTCAAATTTTTCTTTTTTTTCTGTACAGACGCGTGTACGCATGTAACATTATA
CTGAAAACCTTGCTTGAGAAGGTTTTGGGACGCTCGAAGATCCAGCTCAGCGTACGTCGACACTGGATGG
CGGCGTTAGTATCGAATCGACAGCAGTATAGCGACCAGCATTCACATACGATTGACGCATGATATTACTT
TCTGCGCACTTAACTTCGCATCTGGGCAGATGATGTCGAGGCGAAAAAAAATATAAATCACGCTAACATT
TGATTAAAATAGAACAACTACAATATAAAAAAACTATACAAATGACAAGTTCTTGAAAACAAGAATCTTT
TTATTGTCAGTACTGATTAGGGGCAGGGCATGCTCATGTAGAGCGCCTGCTCGCCGTCCGAGGCGGTGCC
GTCGTACAGGGCGGTGTCCAGGCCGCAGAGGGTGAACCCCATCCGCCGGTACGCGTGGATCGCCGGTGCG
TTGACGTTGGTGACCTCCAGCCAGAGGTGCCCGGCGCCCCGCTCGCGGGCGAACTCCGTCGCGAGCCCCA
TCAACGCGCGCCCGACCCCGTGCCCCCGGTGCTCCGGGGCGACCTCGATGTCCTCGACGGTCAGCCGGCG
GTTCCAGCCGGAGTACGAGACGACCACGAAGCCCGCCAGGTCGCCGTCGTCCCCGTACGCGACGAACGTC
CGGGAGTCCGGGTCGCCGTCCTCCCCGTCGTCCGATTCGTCGTCCGATTCGTCGTCGGGGAACACCTTGG
TCAGGGGCGGGTCCACCGGCACCTCCCGCAGGGTGAAGCCGTCCCCGGTGGCGGTGACGCGGAAGACGGT
GTCGGTGGTGAAGGACCCATCCAGTGCCTCGATGGCCTCGGCGTCCCCCGGGACACTGGTGCGGTACCGG
TAAGCCGTGTCGTCAAGAGTGGTACCCATGGTTGTTTATGTTCGGATGTGATGTGAGAACTGTATCCTAG
CAAGATTTTAAAAGGAAGTATATGAAAGAAGAACCTCAGTGGCAAATCCTAACCTTTTATATTTCTCTAC
AGGGGCGCGGCGTGGGGACAATTCAACGCGTCTGTGAGGGGAGCGTTTCCCTGCTCGCAGGTCTGCAGCG
AGGAGCCGTAATTTTTGCTTCGCGCCGTGCGGCCATCAAAATGTATGGATGCAAATGATTATACATGGGG
ATGTATGGGCTAAATGTACGGGCGACAGTCACATCATGCCCCTGAGCTGCGCACGTCAAGACTGTCAAGG
AGGGTATTCTGGGCCTCCATGTCGCTGGCCGGGTGACCCGGCGGGGACAAGGCAAGCTGTTCATGTCAAG
GCATATAATGAAATTTCCATACACGCATACATAATGTATAAACATAAATGTATTCAAGAAGCTTAAGAAA
TAAAAGTAATGAACCTTGAGAATACATCAAGATATAACTCATCACATGTTAAAGAACCCACACACCACAC
GCGCGAGAACTGGGAGGGAGAGAAATTTAGCAAATAACAAAATTTAGGCCTTGGAAGAAACCATAGCAAT
GCAATAATCGTTATTAACATAATATCTACATTGAGAACTTCTTGGGCTAGTGGTTTTGCTGCAAACTGGA
AAATTGTATCAATCTTTTAACGTTAGCTAAACATCTTCTGCTGTGTTAGCATTAGGAGGAAGCGAAAAGG
AAAATACATAATGAAACCGACACAGGATTCACAAGAAAAGGTTTCTATTGAACAGCAGTTAGCTGTAGAA
TCGATAAGGAAGTTTTTGAACTCGAAAACATCTTATGACGTGTTGCCTGTTTCTTACCGTTTAATTGTCT
TGGACACCTCGTTGTTAGTGAAGAAATCACTGAATGTTCTTTTGCAAAATAGCATTGTCTCTGCGCCATT
ATGGTAATAGTGGACTCTTGTTCCAAACTGGAACAACACTCAACTCTATCTCGGGCTATTCTTTTGATTT
ATAAGGGATTTTGCCGATTTCGGTCTATTGGTTAAAAAATGAGCTGATTTAACAAAAATTTAACGCGAAT
TTTAACAAAATATTAACGTTTACAATTTTATGGTGCACTCTCAGTACAATCTGCTCTGATGCCGCATAGT
TAAGCCAGCCCCGACACCCGCCAACACCCGCTGACGCGCCCTGACGGGCTTGTCTGCTCCCGGCATCCGC
TTACAGACAAGCTGTGACCGTCTCCGGGAGCTGCATGTGTCAGAGGTTTTCACCGTCATCACCGAAACGC
GCGAGACGAAAGGGCCTCGTGATACGCCTATTTTTATAGGTTAATGTCATGATAATAATGGTTTCTTAGA
CGTCAGGTGGCACTTTTCGGGGAAATGTGCGCGGAACCCCTATTTGTTTATTTTTCTAAATACATTCAAA
TATGTATCCGCTCATGAGACAATAACCCTGATAAATGCTTCAATAATATTGAAAAAGGAAGAGTATGAGT
ATTCAACATTTCCGTGTCGCCCTTATTCCCTTTTTTGCGGCATTTTGCCTTCCTGTTTTTGCTCACCCAG
AAACGCTGGTGAAAGTAAAAGATGCTGAAGATCAGTTGGGTGCACGAGTGGGTTACATCGAACTGGATCT
CAACAGCGGTAAGATCCTTGAGAGTTTTCGCCCCGAAGAACGTTTTCCAATGATGAGCACTTTTAAAGTT
CTGCTATGTGGCGCGGTATTATCCCGTATTGACGCCGGGCAAGAGCAACTCGGTCGCCGCATACACTATT
CTCAGAATGACTTGGTTGAGTACTCACCAGTCACAGAAAAGCATCTTACGGATGGCATGACAGTAAGAGA
ATTATGCAGTGCTGCCATAACCATGAGTGATAACACTGCGGCCAACTTACTTCTGACAACGATCGGAGGA
CCGAAGGAGCTAACCGCTTTTTTGCACAACATGGGGGATCATGTAACTCGCCTTGATCGTTGGGAACCGG
AGCTGAATGAAGCCATACCAAACGACGAGCGTGACACCACGATGCCTGTAGCAATGGCAACAACGTTGCG
CAAACTATTAACTGGCGAACTACTTACTCTAGCTTCCCGGCAACAATTAATAGACTGGATGGAGGCGGAT
AAAGTTGCAGGACCACTTCTGCGCTCGGCCCTTCCGGCTGGCTGGTTTATTGCTGATAAATCTGGAGCCG
GTGAGCGTGGGTCTCGCGGTATCATTGCAGCACTGGGGCCAGATGGTAAGCCCTCCCGTATCGTAGTTAT
CTACACGACGGGGAGTCAGGCAACTATGGATGAACGAAATAGACAGATCGCTGAGATAGGTGCCTCACTG
ATTAAGCATTGGTAACTGTCAGACCAAGTTTACTCATATATACTTTAGATTGATTTAAAACTTCATTTTT
AATTTAAAAGGATCTAGGTGAAGATCCTTTTTGATAATCTCATGACCAAAATCCCTTAACGTGAGTTTTC
GTTCCACTGAGCGTCAGACCCCGTAGAAAAGATCAAAGGATCTTCTTGAGATCCTTTTTTTCTGCGCGTA
ATCTGCTGCTTGCAAACAAAAAAACCACCGCTACCAGCGGTGGTTTGTTTGCCGGATCAAGAGCTACCAA
CTCTTTTTCCGAAGGTAACTGGCTTCAGCAGAGCGCAGATACCAAATACTGTTCTTCTAGTGTAGCCGTA
GTTAGGCCACCACTTCAAGAACTCTGTAGCACCGCCTACATACCTCGCTCTGCTAATCCTGTTACCAGTG
GCTGCTGCCAGTGGCGATAAGTCGTGTCTTACCGGGTTGGACTCAAGACGATAGTTACCGGATAAGGCAC
AGCGGTCGGGCTGAACGGGGGGTTCGTGCACACAGCCCAGCTTGGAGCGAACGACCTACACCGAACTGAG
ATACCTACAGCGTGAGCTATGAGAAAGCGCCACGCTTCCCGAAGGGAGAAAGGCGGACAGGTATCCGGTA
AGCGGCAGGGTCGGAACAGGAGAGCGCACGAGGGAGCTTCCAGGGGGAAACGCCTGGTATCTTTATAGTC
CTGTCGGGTTTCGCCACCTCTGACTTGAGCGTCGATTTTTGTGATGCTCGTCAGGGGGGCGGAGCCTATG
GAAAAACGCCAGCAACGCGGCCTTTTTACGGTTCCTGGCCTTTTGCTGGCCTTTTGCTCACATGTTCTTT
CCTGCGTTATCCCCTGATTCTGTGGATAACCGTATTACCGCCTTTGAGTGAGCTGATACCGCTCGCCGCA
GCCGAACGACCGAGCGCAGCGAGTCAGTGAGCGAGGAAGCGGAAGAGCGCCCAATACGCAAACCGCCTCT
CCCCGCGCGTTGGCCGATTCATTAATGCAGCTGGCACGACAGGTTTCCCGACTGGAAAGCGGGCAGTGAG
CGCAACGCAATTAATGTGAGTTAGCTCACTCATTAGGCACCCCAGGCTTTACACTTTATGCTTCCGCGGC
TCGTATGTTGTGTGG
Features (pLannotate 1.2.2; 16 found; start..end, strand, type, name):
      2..538     +  CDS            CDC20 (fragment): CDC20_YEAST - Experimental evidence at protein level: Swiss-Prot protein existence level 1. Activator protein that regulates the ubiquitin ligase activity and substrate specificity of the anaphase promoting complex/cyclosome (APC/C). At the metaphase-to-anaphase transition, recognizes and binds proteins containing a D-box including the B-type cyclins CLB2 and CLB5, HSL1 and securin PDS1, and recruits them in a C- box-dependent manner to the APC/C for ubiquitination and subsequent proteolysis. Required for sister chromatid separation and disassembly of the mitotic spindle. Target of the spindle
    581..718     +  CDS            mini-AID (fragment): minimal degron from the auxin-responsive IAA17 protein of Arabidopsis thaliana (Kubota et al., 2013) acts as an auxin-inducible degron (AID) in the presence of TIR1
    760..949     +  terminator     CYC1 terminator: S. cerevisiae CYC1; transcription terminator for CYC1
   1004..1201    -  terminator     TEF terminator: Ashbya gossypii TEF terminator
   1209..1773    -  CDS            NrsR (fragment): nourseothricin acetyltransferase; Streptomyces noursei nat1; confers resistance to nourseothricin
   1780..2123    -  promoter       TEF promoter: Ashbya gossypii TEF promoter
   2531..2734    +  CDS            SNF4 (fragment): AAKG_YEAST - Also known as CAT3, SCI1. Experimental evidence at protein level: Swiss-Prot protein existence level 1. Adenine nucleotides-binding subunit gamma of AMP-activated protein kinase (AMPK), an energy sensor protein kinase that plays a key role in regulating cellular energy metabolism. In response to reduction of intracellular ATP levels, AMPK activates energy-producing pathways and inhibits energy-consuming processes: inhibits protein, carbohydrate and lipid biosynthesis, as well as cell growth and proliferation. AMPK acts via direct phosphorylation of metabolic enzymes, and by longer
   2735..2898    +  rep_origin     M13 ori (fragment): M13 bacteriophage origin of replication; arrow indicates direction of (+) strand synthesis
   2899..2948    -  misc_feature   bom (fragment): basis of mobility region from pBR322
   3050..3085    -  CDS            rop (fragment): Rop protein, which maintains plasmids at low copy number; rop
   3180..3284    +  promoter       AmpR promoter: bla
   3285..4145    +  CDS            AmpR: β-lactamase; bla; confers resistance to ampicillin, carbenicillin, and related antibiotics
   4316..4904    +  rep_origin     ori: high-copy-number ColE1/pMB1/pBR322/pUC origin of replication
   5087..5179    +  CDS            lacI (fragment): lac repressor; lacI; The lac repressor binds to the lac operator to inhibit transcription in E. coli. This inhibition can be relieved by adding lactose or isopropyl-β-D-thiogalactopyranoside (IPTG).
   5192..5213    +  protein_bind   CAP binding site: CAP binding activates transcription in the presence of cAMP. E. coli catabolite activator protein
   5228..5246    +  promoter       lac UV5 promoter (fragment): E. coli lac promoter with an "up" mutation
