[The description below was written by a language model from this plasmid's Addgene catalogue record and pLannotate feature annotations shown in this document.]
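Description:
G31, Cdc20-AID tagging is a 5,265 bp yeast integrative tagging plasmid built on the HO-poly-KanMX4-HO backbone, in which the original HO homology arms have been replaced by CDC20 homology arms. This directs the cassette to the chromosomal CDC20 (YGL116W/PAC5) locus of Saccharomyces cerevisiae by homologous recombination. No yeast replication origin is annotated, consistent with an integration-only design. In E. coli it is maintained as a high-copy plasmid through a ColE1/pUC-type origin and selected with ampicillin (AmpR under its bla promoter). The remaining annotated fragments (M13 ori, bom, rop, lacI, CAP site, lac promoter) are backbone remnants with no evident role in the design.

The payload begins with a fragment of the CDC20 coding sequence, which serves as the upstream homology arm and is followed by AID(71-114), a minimal auxin-inducible degron derived from Arabidopsis IAA17. The CYC1 terminator follows the degron. Downstream, in the opposite orientation, sits a NatMX marker: nourseothricin acetyltransferase flanked by the Ashbya gossypii TEF promoter and terminator, allowing selection of integrants on nourseothricin. A further stretch ending in a SNF4 coding fragment is presumably the downstream homology arm, since it lies where that arm would be expected, although the record does not say so. After integration, Cdc20 is expressed from its native promoter as a C-terminal degron fusion.

Because Cdc20 is the APC/C activator needed for the metaphase-to-anaphase transition, the depositor describes the tagged allele as a way to deplete Cdc20 dynamically and conditionally. The degron works only in the presence of TIR1, which this plasmid does not supply. The record mentions mCherry as a source sequence, but no mCherry feature is annotated.
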