Addgene plasmid #130269: G31, Cdc20-AID tagging
Purpose: Tagging the Saccharomyces cerevisiae Cdc20 gene with a auxin-degron tag, via homologous recombination
Depositing lab: Matthias Heinemann. Depositing organization: University of Groningen. Publication: Inference of the High-Level Interaction Topology between the Metabolic and Cell-Cycle Oscillators from Single-Cell Dynamics. Ozsezen S, Papagiannakis A, Chen H, Niebel B, Milias-Argeitis A, Heinemann M. Cell Syst. 2019 Oct 4. pii: S2405-4712(19)30311-4. doi: 10.1016/j.cels.2019.09.003. PubMed 31606371.
Backbone
  Vector backbone: HO-poly-KanMX4-HO
  Backbone manufacturer: https://www.ncbi.nlm.nih.gov/pmc/articles/PMC55758/
  Backbone size w/o insert (bp): 2531
  Total vector size (bp): 5265
  Modifications to backbone: The HO homologous arms are replaced by Cdc20 homologous arms for genomic integration.
  Vector type: Yeast Expression
  Selectable markers: NatMX (select with Nourseotrichin)
Growth in bacteria
  Bacterial resistance: Ampicillin, 100 μg/mL
  Growth temperature: 37°C
  Growth strain: DH5alpha
  Copy number: High Copy
Gene/Insert
  Gene/Insert name: Cdc20/AID(71-114)-tCYC1-NatMX (alt names: YGL116W; PAC5)
  Species: S. cerevisiae (budding yeast), Synthetic
  Insert size (bp): 1620
  Entrez Gene: CDC20 (a.k.a. YGL116W, PAC5)
  Promoter: Native promoter
  Tag / fusion protein: AID(71-114) (C terminal on insert)
  Cloning method: Gibson Cloning
  Sequencing primers: 5′ AGCACTAAGCTGGTGTC; 3′ CCATAATGGCGCAGAG
Resource information
  A portion of this plasmid was derived from a plasmid made by: The AID(71-114) sequence was retrieved from: Morawska, M., and Ulrich, H.D. (2013). An expanded tool kit for the auxin-inducible degron system in budding yeast. Yeast 30, 341–351. mCherry was retrieved from the pBS35 plasmid.
Terms and licenses: Academic/Nonprofit Terms; Industry Terms: Not Available to Industry
Depositor comments: This plasmid can be used to dynamically and conditionally deplete Cdc20 in yeast. The work is currently under review.
How to cite: G31, Cdc20-AID tagging was a gift from Matthias Heinemann (Addgene plasmid # 130269 ; http://n2t.net/addgene:130269 ; RRID:Addgene_130269)
